Addgene plasmid #233949: makeTCR_Hs.TRAV1-1
Purpose: Hs TRAV1-1 gene for makeTCR assembly
Depositing lab: Michael Platten. Depositing organization: Deutsches Krebsforschungszentrum (DKFZ). Publication: makeTCR: A Modular Platform for Rapid, Flexible, Scalable, Single-Step T Cell Receptor Synthesis. Hamberger M, Neuhoff M-T, Pietrantonio SV, Boschert T, Maldonado Torres C, Errerd A, Tan CL, Lindner JM, Platten M, Green EW. bioRxiv 2025.04.27.647198 10.1101/2025.04.27.647198.
Backbone
  Vector backbone: pmakeTCR
  Backbone manufacturer: custom
  Backbone size w/o insert (bp): 1710
  Vector type: Synthetic Biology
Growth in bacteria
  Bacterial resistance: Chloramphenicol, 25 μg/mL
  Growth temperature: 37°C
  Growth strain: DH5alpha
  Copy number: High Copy
Gene/Insert
  Gene/Insert name: TRAV1-1 (alt name: ENSG00000255569)
  Species: H. sapiens (human)
  Insert size (bp): 316
  Entrez Gene: TRAV1-1 (a.k.a. TCRAV1S1, TCRAV7S1, TRAV11)
  Promoter: n/a
  Cloning method: Restriction Enzyme; 5′ cloning site GATG (not destroyed); 3′ cloning site CTGT (not destroyed)
  Sequencing primers: 5′ M13 (-21) Forward; 3′ M13 Reverse
Resource information
  A portion of this plasmid was derived from a plasmid made by: synthetic
Terms and licenses: Academic/Nonprofit Terms; Industry Terms: Not Available to Industry
Depositor comments: Please visit https://doi.org/10.1101/2025.04.27.647198 for bioRxiv preprint.
How to cite: makeTCR_Hs.TRAV1-1 was a gift from Michael Platten (Addgene plasmid # 233949 ; http://n2t.net/addgene:233949 ; RRID:Addgene_233949)
