[The description below was written by a language model from this plasmid's Addgene catalogue record and pLannotate feature annotations shown in this document.]
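Description:
makeTCR_Hs.TRAV1-1 is a small bacterial part-donor plasmid from the makeTCR modular T cell receptor assembly system. It stores a single human TCR alpha-chain variable gene segment for later combination with other modules. It is built on the custom, synthetic pmakeTCR backbone (about 1.7 kb; the sequenced plasmid totals roughly 2.0 kb) and is classed as a synthetic biology vector. It is propagated in E. coli from a high-copy ColE1/pUC-type origin. Selection is with chloramphenicol, conferred by a cat gene driven by its native promoter. The backbone is insulated by several transcription terminators: tonB upstream of the resistance cassette, T7Te after it, and T3Te beyond the origin. These limit read-through between the maintenance functions and the cloned part. A short lacZα remnant is also annotated, and M13 forward and reverse sites are recorded for sequencing across the insert.

The payload is the roughly 316 bp human TRAV1-1 segment, which encodes the V region of the TCR alpha-chain variable domain involved in recognising peptide–MHC complexes. No promoter drives it, so the plasmid is not an expression construct and the segment is not a complete receptor chain. The insert is bounded by defined four-base junctions that are recorded as the 5′ and 3′ cloning sites and are preserved in the plasmid. This arrangement suggests that the part is released by restriction digestion with fixed overhangs for ordered ligation, but the record does not name the enzyme or specify the assembly chemistry. The stated purpose is to supply the TRAV1-1 gene for makeTCR assembly, a platform described as enabling rapid, scalable, single-step synthesis of TCRs. The partner modules and destination vector are not described in this record.
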