Features (pLannotate 1.2.2; 8 found; start..end, strand, type, name):
      9..323     +  CDS            TRAV1-1: TVA11_HUMAN - Protein inferred from homology: Swiss-Prot protein existence level 3. V region of the variable domain of T cell receptor (TR) alpha chain that participates in the antigen recognition (PubMed:24600447). Alpha-beta T cell receptors are antigen specific receptors which are essential to the immune response and are present on the cell surface of T lymphocytes. Recognize peptide-major histocompatibility (MH) (pMH) complexes that are displayed by antigen presenting cells (APC), a prerequisite for efficient T cell adaptive immunity against pathogens (PubMed:25493333). Binding of alpha-be
    411..442     +  terminator     tonB terminator: bidirectional E. coli tonB-P14 transcription terminator
    443..545     +  promoter       cat promoter: promoter of the E. coli cat gene encoding chloramphenicol acetyltransferase
    546..1202    +  CDS            cat: CAT_ECOLX - Experimental evidence at protein level: Swiss-Prot protein existence level 1. This enzyme is an effector of chloramphenicol resistance in bacteria. From Escherichia coli. This protein is used as a marker in many commonly used cloning vectors, such as pACYC184.
   1229..1256    +  terminator     T7Te terminator: phage T7 early transcription terminator
   1268..1855    -  rep_origin     ori: high-copy-number ColE1/pMB1/pBR322/pUC origin of replication
   1877..1906    -  terminator     T3Te terminator: phage T3 early transcription terminator
   1978..1997    -  CDS            lacZα (fragment): LacZα fragment of β-galactosidase; lacZ fragment
>Addgene plasmid #233949 | makeTCR_Hs.TRAV1-1 | addgene full sequence | sequence record 468276 | Addgene NGS Result
CGTCTCAGATGTGGGGAGCTTTCCTTCTCTATGTTTCCATGAAGATGGGAGGCACTGCAGGACAAAGCCT
TGAGCAGCCCTCTGAAGTGACAGCTGTGGAAGGAGCCATTGTCCAGATAAACTGCACGTACCAGACATCT
GGGTTTTATGGGCTGTCCTGGTACCAGCAACATGATGGCGGAGCACCCACATTTCTTTCTTACAATGCTC
TGGATGGTTTGGAGGAGACAGGTCGTTTTTCTTCATTCCTTAGTCGCTCTGATAGTTATGGTTACCTCCT
TCTACAGGAGCTCCAGATGAAAGACTCTGCCTCTTACTTCTGTTGAGACGCAGGGAAGATGGCCGCGAAG
AAAACGTCATAGCTGTTTCCTGACTGACCATTTAAATCATACCTGACCTCCATAGCAGAAAGTCAAAAGC
CTCCGACCGGAGGCTTTTGACTTGATCGGCACGTAAGAGGTTCCAACTTTCACCATAATGAAATAAGATC
ACTACCGGGCGTATTTTTTGAGTTATCGAGATTTTCAGGAGCTAAGGAAGCTAAAATGGAGAAAAAAATC
ACTGGATATACCACCGTTGATATATCCCAATGGCATCGTAAAGAACATTTTGAGGCATTTCAGTCAGTTG
CTCAATGTACCTATAACCAGACCGTTCAGCTGGATATTACGGCCTTTTTAAAGACCGTAAAGAAAAATAA
GCACAAGTTTTATCCGGCCTTTATTCACATTCTTGCCCGCCTGATGAATGCTCATCCGGAATTTCGTATG
GCAATGAAAGACGGTGAGCTGGTGATATGGGATAGTGTTCACCCTTGTTACACCGTTTTCCATGAGCAAA
CTGAAACGTTTTCATCGCTCTGGAGTGAATACCACGACGATTTCCGGCAGTTTCTACACATATATTCGCA
AGATGTGGCGTGTTACGGTGAAAACCTGGCCTATTTCCCTAAAGGGTTTATTGAGAATATGTTTTTTGTC
TCAGCCAATCCCTGGGTGAGTTTCACCAGTTTTGATTTAAACGTGGCCAATATGGACAACTTCTTCGCCC
CCGTTTTCACCATGGGCAAATATTATACGCAAGGCGACAAGGTGCTGATGCCGCTGGCGATTCAGGTTCA
TCATGCCGTTTGTGATGGCTTCCATGTCGGCAGAATGCTTAATGAATTACAACAGTACTGCGATGAGTGG
CAGGGCGGGGCGTAATGAGGGCCCAAATGTAATCACCTGGCTCACCTTCGGGTGGGCCTTTCTGCGTTGC
TGGCGTTTTTCCATAGGCTCCGCCCCCCTGACGAGCATCACAAAAATCGATGCTCAAGTCAGAGGTGGCG
AAACCCGACAGGACTATAAAGATACCAGGCGTTTCCCCCTGGAAGCTCCCTCGTGCGCTCTCCTGTTCCG
ACCCTGCCGCTTACCGGATACCTGTCCGCCTTTCTCCCTTCGGGAAGCGTGGCGCTTTCTCATAGCTCAC
GCTGTAGGTATCTCAGTTCGGTGTAGGTCGTTCGCTCCAAGCTGGGCTGTGTGCACGAACCCCCCGTTCA
GCCCGACCGCTGCGCCTTATCCGGTAACTATCGTCTTGAGTCCAACCCGGTAAGACACGACTTATCGCCA
CTGGCAGCAGCCACTGGTAACAGGATTAGCAGAGCGAGGTATGTAGGCGGTGCTACAGAGTTCTTGAAGT
GGTGGCCTAACTACGGCTACACTAGAAGAACAGTATTTGGTATCTGCGCTCTGCTGAAGCCAGTTACCTC
GGAAAAAGAGTTGGTAGCTCTTGATCCGGCAAACAAACCACCGCTGGTAGCGGTGGTTTTTTTGTTTGCA
AGCAGCAGATTACGCGCAGAAAAAAAGGATCTCAAGAAGATCCTTTGATTTTCTACCGAAGAAAGGCCCA
CCCGTGAAGGTGAGCCAGTGAGTTGATTGCAGTCCAGTTACGCTGGAGTCTGAGGCTCGTCCTGAATGAT
ATCAAGCTTGAATTCGTTTGTAAAACGACGGCCAGTGCTAACCGTATCGCATTGGCCATACCTACA
